Addgene plasmid #186662: Donor_C_FH_Nbr
Purpose: Donor plasmid to endogenously tag Nbr gene in Drosophila melanogaster at the C-terminal.
Depositing lab: Astrid Haase. Depositing organization: National Institute of Diabetes & Digestive & Kidney Diseases (NIDDK). Publication: Functional editing of endogenous genes through rapid selection of cell pools (Rapid generation of endogenously tagged genes in Drosophila ovarian somatic sheath cells). Meng Q, Stoyko D, Andrews CM, Konstantinidou P, Genzor P, O T, Elchert AR, Benner L, Sobti S, Katz EY, Haase AD. Nucleic Acids Res. 2022 May 27. pii: 6594084. doi: 10.1093/nar/gkac448. PubMed 35639929.
Backbone
  Vector backbone: pUC19
  Vector type: Insect Expression
  Selectable markers: Puromycin
Growth in bacteria
  Bacterial resistance: Ampicillin, 100 μg/mL
  Growth temperature: 30°C
  Growth strain: NEB Stable
  Copy number: High Copy
Gene/Insert
  Gene/Insert name: OSS Nbr C-terminal 3xFlag-3xHA Tag Donor Plasmid
  Species: D. melanogaster (fly)
  Entrez Gene: Nbr (a.k.a. Dmel_CG9247, CG9247, Dmel\CG9247, nbr)
  Tag / fusion protein: 3xFlag-3xHA (C terminal on insert)
  Cloning method: Gibson Cloning
Terms and licenses: Academic/Nonprofit Terms; Industry Terms: Not Available to Industry
Depositor comments: Please visit https://www.biorxiv.org/content/10.1101/2020.12.18.423517v1 for bioRxiv preprint.
How to cite: Donor_C_FH_Nbr was a gift from Astrid Haase (Addgene plasmid # 186662 ; http://n2t.net/addgene:186662 ; RRID:Addgene_186662)
