[The description below was written by a language model from this plasmid's Addgene catalogue record and pLannotate feature annotations shown in this document.]
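Description:
Donor_C_FH_Nbr is a homology-directed repair donor plasmid built on pUC19 and designed to add a C-terminal epitope tag to the endogenous Nbr (Nibbler, CG9247) gene of Drosophila melanogaster. The insert name indicates it was made for ovarian somatic sheath (OSS) cells. In E. coli it is maintained as a high-copy plasmid through the ColE1/pUC origin and selected with ampicillin via the bla gene. Remnants of the pUC19 lac promoter/operator, lacZα and multiple cloning site flank the Gibson-assembled insert.

The payload begins with two annotated fragments of the Nbr coding sequence, separated by a short gap that is probably an intron. These cover the 3' end of the gene and serve as the upstream homology arm. Nbr encodes a 3'-5' exoribonuclease involved in trimming AGO1-bound miRNAs. The arm is followed by the tag, recorded as 3xFlag-3xHA, although the automated annotation picks up only single FLAG and HA matches. Next come a P2A peptide and the puromycin N-acetyltransferase gene. No promoter is annotated upstream of this cassette, so puromycin resistance appears to depend on correct in-frame integration at the Nbr locus. After integration, the native promoter would drive one transcript, and the 2A peptide would split its product into tagged Nbr and the resistance enzyme.

The region downstream of PuroR presumably holds the second homology arm. It is largely unannotated, and the reverse-strand "Pld3" match there is likely similarity to a neighbouring fly gene rather than mouse sequence. The record lists no nuclease or guide RNA, so these would be supplied separately. The associated publication describes rapid drug selection of pools of endogenously tagged cells, and the tags allow detection or purification of Nbr expressed at native levels.
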