Features (pLannotate 1.2.2; 18 found; start..end, strand, type, name):
     21..72      -  misc_feature   MCS (fragment): pUC18/19 multiple cloning site
     69..226     +  CDS            lacZα (fragment): LacZα fragment of β-galactosidase; lacZ fragment
    232..331     -  misc_feature   bom (fragment): basis of mobility region from pBR322
    433..468     -  CDS            rop (fragment): Rop protein, which maintains plasmids at low copy number; rop
    563..667     +  promoter       AmpR promoter: bla
    668..1528    +  CDS            AmpR: β-lactamase; bla; confers resistance to ampicillin, carbenicillin, and related antibiotics
   1699..2287    +  rep_origin     ori: high-copy-number ColE1/pMB1/pBR322/pUC origin of replication
   2470..2562    +  CDS            lacI (fragment): lac repressor; lacI; The lac repressor binds to the lac operator to inhibit transcription in E. coli. This inhibition can be relieved by adding lactose or isopropyl-β-D-thiogalactopyranoside (IPTG).
   2575..2596    +  protein_bind   CAP binding site: CAP binding activates transcription in the presence of cAMP. E. coli catabolite activator protein
   2611..2641    +  promoter       lac promoter: promoter for the E. coli lac operon
   2649..2665    +  protein_bind   lac operator: The lac repressor binds to the lac operator to inhibit transcription in E. coli. This inhibition can be relieved by adding lactose or isopropyl-β-D-thiogalactopyranoside (IPTG). lac repressor encoded by lacI
   2699..3268    +  CDS            Nbr (fragment): MUT7_DROME - Experimental evidence at protein level: Swiss-Prot protein existence level 1. Possesses 3'-5' exoribonuclease activity. Required for 3'-end trimming of AGO1-bound miRNAs, in particular multiple-isoform miRNAs, which represents a critical step in miRNA maturation. From Drosophila melanogaster (Fruit fly).
   3312..3452    +  CDS            Nbr (fragment): MUT7_DROME - Experimental evidence at protein level: Swiss-Prot protein existence level 1. Possesses 3'-5' exoribonuclease activity. Required for 3'-end trimming of AGO1-bound miRNAs, in particular multiple-isoform miRNAs, which represents a critical step in miRNA maturation. From Drosophila melanogaster (Fruit fly).
   3519..3539    +  CDS            FLAG (fragment): FLAG® epitope tag, followed by an enterokinase cleavage site
   3558..3584    +  CDS            HA: HA (human influenza hemagglutinin) epitope tag
   3594..3650    +  CDS            P2A: 2A peptide from porcine teschovirus-1 polyprotein Eukaryotic ribosomes fail to insert a peptide bond between the Gly and Pro residues, yielding separate polypeptides.
   3651..4250    +  CDS            PuroR: puromycin N-acetyltransferase; pac from Streptomyces alboniger; confers resistance to puromycin
   4683..50      -  CDS            Pld3 (fragment) (across the origin): PLD3_MOUSE - Also known as Sam9. Experimental evidence at protein level: Swiss-Prot protein existence level 1. 5'->3' DNA exonuclease which digests single-stranded DNA (ssDNA) (PubMed:30111894). Regulates inflammatory cytokine responses via the degradation of nucleic acids, by reducing the concentration of ssDNA able to stimulate TLR9, a nucleotide-sensing receptor in collaboration with PLD4 (PubMed:30111894). May be important in myotube formation. Plays a role in lysosomal homeostasis. Involved in the regulation of endosomal protein sorting (By similarity). From Mus musculus (Mouse).
>Addgene plasmid #186662 | Donor_C_FH_Nbr | addgene full sequence | sequence record 367690 | Addgene NGS Result
TTGGATGCCAAGTCCTGCAGTGCATGCCTGCAGGTCGACTCTAGAGGATCCCCGGGTACCGAGCTCGAAT
TCACTGGCCGTCGTTTTACAACGTCGTGACTGGGAAAACCCTGGCGTTACCCAACTTAATCGCCTTGCAG
CACATCCCCCTTTCGCCAGCTGGCGTAATAGCGAAGAGGCCCGCACCGATCGCCCTTCCCAACAGTTGCG
CAGCCTGAATGGCGAATGGCGCCTGATGCGGTATTTTCTCCTTACGCATCTGTGCGGTATTTCACACCGC
ATATGGTGCACTCTCAGTACAATCTGCTCTGATGCCGCATAGTTAAGCCAGCCCCGACACCCGCCAACAC
CCGCTGACGCGCCCTGACGGGCTTGTCTGCTCCCGGCATCCGCTTACAGACAAGCTGTGACCGTCTCCGG
GAGCTGCATGTGTCAGAGGTTTTCACCGTCATCACCGAAACGCGCGAGACGAAAGGGCCTCGTGATACGC
CTATTTTTATAGGTTAATGTCATGATAATAATGGTTTCTTAGACGTCAGGTGGCACTTTTCGGGGAAATG
TGCGCGGAACCCCTATTTGTTTATTTTTCTAAATACATTCAAATATGTATCCGCTCATGAGACAATAACC
CTGATAAATGCTTCAATAATATTGAAAAAGGAAGAGTATGAGTATTCAACATTTCCGTGTCGCCCTTATT
CCCTTTTTTGCGGCATTTTGCCTTCCTGTTTTTGCTCACCCAGAAACGCTGGTGAAAGTAAAAGATGCTG
AAGATCAGTTGGGTGCACGAGTGGGTTACATCGAACTGGATCTCAACAGCGGTAAGATCCTTGAGAGTTT
TCGCCCCGAAGAACGTTTTCCAATGATGAGCACTTTTAAAGTTCTGCTATGTGGCGCGGTATTATCCCGT
ATTGACGCCGGGCAAGAGCAACTCGGTCGCCGCATACACTATTCTCAGAATGACTTGGTTGAGTACTCAC
CAGTCACAGAAAAGCATCTTACGGATGGCATGACAGTAAGAGAATTATGCAGTGCTGCCATAACCATGAG
TGATAACACTGCGGCCAACTTACTTCTGACAACGATCGGAGGACCGAAGGAGCTAACCGCTTTTTTGCAC
AACATGGGGGATCATGTAACTCGCCTTGATCGTTGGGAACCGGAGCTGAATGAAGCCATACCAAACGACG
AGCGTGACACCACGATGCCTGTAGCAATGGCAACAACGTTGCGCAAACTATTAACTGGCGAACTACTTAC
TCTAGCTTCCCGGCAACAATTAATAGACTGGATGGAGGCGGATAAAGTTGCAGGACCACTTCTGCGCTCG
GCCCTTCCGGCTGGCTGGTTTATTGCTGATAAATCTGGAGCCGGTGAGCGTGGGTCTCGCGGTATCATTG
CAGCACTGGGGCCAGATGGTAAGCCCTCCCGTATCGTAGTTATCTACACGACGGGGAGTCAGGCAACTAT
GGATGAACGAAATAGACAGATCGCTGAGATAGGTGCCTCACTGATTAAGCATTGGTAACTGTCAGACCAA
GTTTACTCATATATACTTTAGATTGATTTAAAACTTCATTTTTAATTTAAAAGGATCTAGGTGAAGATCC
TTTTTGATAATCTCATGACCAAAATCCCTTAACGTGAGTTTTCGTTCCACTGAGCGTCAGACCCCGTAGA
AAAGATCAAAGGATCTTCTTGAGATCCTTTTTTTCTGCGCGTAATCTGCTGCTTGCAAACAAAAAAACCA
CCGCTACCAGCGGTGGTTTGTTTGCCGGATCAAGAGCTACCAACTCTTTTTCCGAAGGTAACTGGCTTCA
GCAGAGCGCAGATACCAAATACTGTTCTTCTAGTGTAGCCGTAGTTAGGCCACCACTTCAAGAACTCTGT
AGCACCGCCTACATACCTCGCTCTGCTAATCCTGTTACCAGTGGCTGCTGCCAGTGGCGATAAGTCGTGT
CTTACCGGGTTGGACTCAAGACGATAGTTACCGGATAAGGCGCAGCGGTCGGGCTGAACGGGGGGTTCGT
GCACACAGCCCAGCTTGGAGCGAACGACCTACACCGAACTGAGATACCTACAGCGTGAGCTATGAGAAAG
CGCCACGCTTCCCGAAGGGAGAAAGGCGGACAGGTATCCGGTAAGCGGCAGGGTCGGAACAGGAGAGCGC
ACGAGGGAGCTTCCAGGGGGAAACGCCTGGTATCTTTATAGTCCTGTCGGGTTTCGCCACCTCTGACTTG
AGCGTCGATTTTTGTGATGCTCGTCAGGGGGGCGGAGCCTATGGAAAAACGCCAGCAACGCGGCCTTTTT
ACGGTTCCTGGCCTTTTGCTGGCCTTTTGCTCACATGTTCTTTCCTGCGTTATCCCCTGATTCTGTGGAT
AACCGTATTACCGCCTTTGAGTGAGCTGATACCGCTCGCCGCAGCCGAACGACCGAGCGCAGCGAGTCAG
TGAGCGAGGAAGCGGAAGAGCGCCCAATACGCAAACCGCCTCTCCCCGCGCGTTGGCCGATTCATTAATG
CAGCTGGCACGACAGGTTTCCCGACTGGAAAGCGGGCAGTGAGCGCAACGCAATTAATGTGAGTTAGCTC
ACTCATTAGGCACCCCAGGCTTTACACTTTATGCTTCCGGCTCGTATGTTGTGTGGAATTGTGAGCGGAT
AACAATTTCACACAGGAAACAGCTATGACCATGATTACGCCAGTAGATGTGATATGTACCTGACCATGGA
CCTGCCCGACGAGTGCCTTATCATTGTGAACAAGGCTGATGAGTTCGATCGTATGTTATACCATCTGCAG
CAGGAGTGCGTCATATACCTGGATTCTGAATGGATGCAGAGCGTGTGCGGAGACAATCAGCTGTGCGTGC
TACAGATCGCCACCGGCCACAATGTCTACCTGATCGATTGCCTGGCGCGGGAGAGCTTACGCTCGGAACA
CTGGCGCTTGCTGGGCGCGAATATCTTTAATAACGTGAACATCCGTAAGGTGGGGTTCTCTATGGTCAGT
GATCTCAGTGTATTGCAGCGGTCACTGCCCCTGCAACTGCGCCTTCAAATGCCTCACCACTACTTGGACC
TTCGCAATCTCTGGTTGGAGTTAAAAAAGCAGCGCTTCGGCGTTGAACTTCCCTTCGGCAATGTTAACCG
GGCAGGAGACGCCCTTACGGATCTCTCATTGGCATGCCTTGGCAAGAAACTGAACAAATCAAACCAGTGC
TCAAACTGGGCCAATAGACCGCTGCGTCGCGAGCAGATTCTTTATGCAGGTGAGTCAGGGATAGGCCTTT
TGATTGAATGTAGCAAGACTAATTTTCTACTTAACAGCCATCGATGCGCGGTGTTTGATGCTGATCTACA
ACACGCTCATTGAACGCGTGTCCTTCATACAAGCGGTTATCGAAAAGAGCATCGCCAGCAATAACTTTCT
CAGGCGGGGTGCCCATGTTAAGACCAGCGGAGGAGGTTCCGGTGACTACAAGGACCACGACGGCGATTAT
AAGGATCACGACATCGACTACAAAGACGACGATGACAAGGCTGGCGCCAGCAGCGCCTACCCATACGACG
TACCAGATTACGCTGCTGGATCTGCCACGAACTTCTCTCTGTTAAAGCAAGCAGGAGACGTGGAAGAAAA
CCCCGGTCCTATGACCGAGTACAAGCCCACGGTGCGCCTCGCCACCCGCGACGACGTCCCCAGGGCCGTA
CGCACCCTCGCCGCCGCGTTCGCCGACTACCCCGCCACGCGCCACACCGTCGATCCGGACCGCCACATCG
AGCGGGTCACCGAGCTGCAAGAACTCTTCCTCACGCGCGTCGGGCTCGACATCGGCAAGGTGTGGGTCGC
GGACGACGGCGCCGCGGTGGCGGTCTGGACCACGCCGGAGAGCGTCGAAGCGGGGGCGGTGTTCGCCGAG
ATCGGCCCGCGCATGGCCGAGTTGAGCGGTTCCCGGCTGGCCGCGCAGCAACAGATGGAAGGCCTCCTGG
CGCCGCACCGGCCCAAGGAGCCCGCGTGGTTCCTGGCCACCGTCGGCGTCTCGCCCGACCACCAGGGCAA
GGGTCTGGGCAGCGCCGTCGTGCTCCCCGGAGTGGAGGCGGCCGAGCGCGCCGGGGTGCCCGCCTTCCTG
GAGACCTCCGCGCCCCGCAACCTCCCCTTCTACGAGCGGCTCGGCTTCACCGTCACCGCCGACGTCGAGG
TGCCCGAAGGACCGCGCACCTGGTGCATGACCCGCAAGCCCGGTGCCTGATATTTGAGGAGCTGGCCTCT
GTTATACCCATGCTCCTTTTGATGGATAGCGATTATCACGAAGACGACAAAGGCGTTCGCCCAACATTTA
TTAAGTGCAAATGTTATATGTAGTTGCAAAGAGTATTTAACATATATTTAGTGACTAGCCAGGCAGCTGG
GTTAGTGCCGAGTTAGGCAGTTTGTACACATGTTACAAATCAGAAGGAAACTATGTGACTGCGAGCAGGA
TATGAAAGAATGAATTTTATTACGTTATGATTTCAAGCTCACTGTATCTCCATACTTTAAATACTTGCAT
TATTCCAATTCGTAAATTCGCGTATTATTTGAATTCACGCATGATCAAAACTGAATAAAAGCAATGAATA
GGATTGAACAATTGTCGGGAGCTAAAATAGTTAAAATAACATTGGCATCGGAATAATCACATTACAACGT
TGTGCGATTATACCAGCGGTGTGGCGTACTTGCTATTCCAGTCCCGCTCGAAAACATTCCGCAGATCGCT
TCTTAAGGTATTAGTGGTCTCGGTCTCGAAGGTTTCGCTTAGCACCAGTCCAATGCCAGCGGTGTCCGTG
AAGTAGTCTCCACTCCAGTTAGAAGTTCCGATGTAAGCCACTCGATCTGTAACCATGTACTTGTTGTGGT
TGACACGGCCAAAGGGAATCTTCTCCTGGCTCGAATCAGTCGGCACTATGAATCGACGAATTTGTATATC
AATTTTGTCTTCT
